>Addgene plasmid #108398 | pcDNA3-mPC1_4148-3HA | depositor full sequence | sequence record 204592 | pcDNA3-mPC1_4148-3HA sequence 5959 bps
GACGGATCGGGAGATCTCCCGATCCCCTATGGTCGACTCTCAGTACAATCTGCTCTGATGCCGCATAGTT
AAGCCAGTATCTGCTCCCTGCTTGTGTGTTGGAGGTCGCTGAGTAGTGCGCGAGCAAAATTTAAGCTACA
ACAAGGCAAGGCTTGACCGACAATTGCATGAAGAATCTGCTTAGGGTTAGGCGTTTTGCGCTGCTTCGCG
ATGTACGGGCCAGATATACGCGTTGACATTGATTATTGACTAGTTATTAATAGTAATCAATTACGGGGTC
ATTAGTTCATAGCCCATATATGGAGTTCCGCGTTACATAACTTACGGTAAATGGCCCGCCTGGCTGACCG
CCCAACGACCCCCGCCCATTGACGTCAATAATGACGTATGTTCCCATAGTAACGCCAATAGGGACTTTCC
ATTGACGTCAATGGGTGGACTATTTACGGTAAACTGCCCACTTGGCAGTACATCAAGTGTATCATATGCC
AAGTACGCCCCCTATTGACGTCAATGACGGTAAATGGCCCGCCTGGCATTATGCCCAGTACATGACCTTA
TGGGACTTTCCTACTTGGCAGTACATCTACGTATTAGTCATCGCTATTACCATGGTGATGCGGTTTTGGC
AGTACATCAATGGGCGTGGATAGCGGTTTGACTCACGGGGATTTCCAAGTCTCCACCCCATTGACGTCAA
TGGGAGTTTGTTTTGGCACCAAAATCAACGGGACTTTCCAAAATGTCGTAACAACTCCGCCCCATTGACG
CAAATGGGCGGTAGGCGTGTACGGTGGGAGGTCTATATAAGCAGAGCTCTCTGGCTAACTAGAGAACCCA
CTGCTTACTGGCTTATCGAAATTAATACGACTCACTATAGGGAGACCCAAGCTTGGTACCGAGCTCGGAT
CCACTAGTAACGGCCGCCAGTGTGCTGGAATTCACCATGGATCCACTGCCTTCCCGCTCATCCAGGGGCT
CCAAGTCATCCCCAGTTGTGCTCCCACCTAGCTCAGGCTCAGAAGCTTCACACCCATCCACCTCGTCCAG
CCAACCAGACGGGCCGAGCGCCAGCTTAAGCCGCTCGACGCTGAAGCTGGAACCAGAGCCCTCTCGCCTC
CATGCTGTGTTTGAAAGTCTGCTTGTCCAGTTTGACCGACTCAACCAGGCCACAGAGGACGTCTACCAGC
TGGAGCAACAACTCCAGAGCCTTCAAGGCCATGGGCACAATGGACCTCCTTCCTCTCCCTCCCCTGGCTG
CTTCCCAGGCTCTCAGCCAGCTTTGCCCAGCCGCCTTTCTCGGGCCAGTCAGGGGCTGGATCAGACTGTA
GGCCCCAACAGGGTGTCCCTGTGGCCTAATAACAAGGTCCACCCCAGCAGCACTCTCGAGATCGATATCG
ATATGTACCCATACGATGTTCCAGATTACGCTGGCTATCCCTATGACGTCCCGGACTATGCAGGATATCC
ATATGACGTTCCAGATTACGCTTAATCTAGAGGGCCCTATTCTATAGTGTCACCTAAATGCTAGAGCTCG
CTGATCAGCCTCGACTGTGCCTTCTAGTTGCCAGCCATCTGTTGTTTGCCCCTCCCCCGTGCCTTCCTTG
ACCCTGGAAGGTGCCACTCCCACTGTCCTTTCCTAATAAAATGAGGAAATTGCATCGCATTGTCTGAGTA
GGTGTCATTCTATTCTGGGGGGTGGGGTGGGGCAGGACAGCAAGGGGGAGGATTGGGAAGACAATAGCAG
GCATGCTGGGGATGCGGTGGGCTCTATGGCTTCTGAGGCGGAAAGAACCAGCTGGGGCTCTAGGGGGTAT
CCCC
[124 nt withheld, positions 1825-1948]
C
[32 nt withheld, positions 1950-1981]
CA
[57 nt withheld, positions 1984-2040]
A
[49 nt withheld, positions 2042-2090]
CCTTTGACGTTGGAGTCCACGTTCTTT
[37 nt withheld, positions 2118-2154]
ACCCTATCTCGGTCTATTCTTTTGATTTATAAGGGATTTTGGGGATTTCGGCCTATTGGTTAAAAAATGA
GCTGATTTAACAAAAATTTAACGCGAATTAATTCTGTGGAATGTGTGTCAGTTAGGGTGTGGAAAGTCCC
CAGGCTCCCCAGGCAGGCAGAAGTATGCAAAGCATGCATCTCAATTAGTCAGCAACCAGGTGTGGAAAGT
CCCCAGGCTCCCCAGCAGGCAGAAGTATGCAAAGCATGCATCTCAATTAGTCAGCAACCATAGTCCCGCC
CCTAACTCCGCCCATCCCGCCCCTAACTCCGCCCAGTTCCGCCCATTCTCCGCCCCATGGCTGACTAATT
TTTTTTATTTATGCAGAGGCCGAGGCCGCCTCTGCCTCTGAGCTATTCCAGAAGTAGTGAGGAGGCTTTT
TTGGAGGCCTAGGCTTTTGCAAAAAGCTCCCGGGAGCTTGTATATCCATTTTCGGATCTGATCAAGAGAC
AGGATGAGGATCGTTTCGCATGATTGAACAAGATGGATTGCACGCAGGTTCTCCGGCCGCTTGGGTGGAG
AGGCTATTCGGCTATGACTGGGCACAACAGACAATCGGCTGCTCTGATGCCGCCGTGTTCCGGCTGTCAG
CGCAGGGGCGCCCGGTTCTTTTTGTCAAGACCGACCTGTCCGGTGCCCTGAATGAACTGCAGGACGAGGC
AGCGCGGCTATCGTGGCTGGCCACGACGGGCGTTCCTTGCGCAGCTGTGCTCGACGTTGTCACTGAAGCG
GGAAGGGACTGGCTGCTATTGGGCGAAGTGCCGGGGCAGGATCTCCTGTCATCTCACCTTGCTCCTGCCG
AGAAAGTATCCATCATGGCTGATGCAATGCGGCGGCTGCATACGCTTGATCCGGCTACCTGCCCATTCGA
CCACCAAGCGAAACATCGCATCGAGCGAGCACGTACTCGGATGGAAGCCGGTCTTGTCGATCAGGATGAT
CTGGACGAAGAGCATCAGGGGCTCGCGCCAGCCGAACTGTTCGCCAGGCTCAAGGCGCGCATGCCCGACG
GCGAGGATCTCGTCGTGACCCATGGCGATGCCTGCTTGCCGAATATCATGGTGGAAAATGGCCGCTTTTC
TGGATTCATCGACTGTGGCCGGCTGGGTGTGGCGGACCGCTATCAGGACATAGCGTTGGCTACCCGTGAT
ATTGCTGAAGAGCTTGGCGGCGAATGGGCTGACCGCTTCCTCGTGCTTTACGGTATCGCCGCTCCCGATT
CGCAGCGCATCGCCTTCTATCGCCTTCTTGACGAGTTCTTCTGAGCGGGACTCTGGGGTTCGAAATGACC
GACCAAGCGACGCCCAACCTGCCATCACGAGATTTCGATTCCACCGCCGCCTTCTATGAAAGGTTGGGCT
TCGGAATCGTTTTCCGGGACGCCGGCTGGATGATCCTCCAGCGCGGGGATCTCATGCTGGAGTTCTTCGC
CCACCCCAACTTGTTTATTGCAGCTTATAATGGTTACAAATAAAGCAATAGCATCACAAATTTCACAAAT
AAAGCATTTTTTTCACTGCATTCTAGTTGTGGTTTGTCCAAACTCATCAATGTATCTTATCATGTCTGTA
TACCGTCGACCTCTAGCTAGAGCTTGGCGTAATCATGGTCATAGCTGTTTCCTGTGTGAAATTGTTATCC
GCTCACAATTCCACACAACATACGAGCCGGAAGCATAAAGTGTAAAGCCTGGGGTGCCTAATGAGTGAGC
TAACTCACATTAATTGCGTTGCGCTCACTGCCCGCTTTCCAGTCGGGAAACCTGTCGTGCCAGCTGCATT
AATGAATCGGCCAACGCGCGGGGAGAGGCGGTTTGCGTATTGGGCGCTCTTCCGCTTCCTCGCTCACTGA
CTCGCTGCGCTCGGTCGTTCGGCTGCGGCGAGCGGTATCAGCTCACTCAAAGGCGGTAATACGGTTATCC
ACAGAATCAGGGGATAACGCAGGAAAGAACATGTGAGCAAAAGGCCAGCAAAAGGCCAGGAACCGTAAAA
AGGCCGCGTTGCTGGCGTTTTTCCATAGGCTCCGCCCCCCTGACGAGCATCACAAAAATCGACGCTCAAG
TCAGAGGTGGCGAAACCCGACAGGACTATAAAGATACCAGGCGTTTCCCCCTGGAAGCTCCCTCGTGCGC
TCTCCTGTTCCGACCCTGCCGCTTACCGGATACCTGTCCGCCTTTCTCCCTTCGGGAAGCGTGGCGCTTT
CTCAATGCTCACGCTGTAGGTATCTCAGTTCGGTGTAGGTCGTTCGCTCCAAGCTGGGCTGTGTGCACGA
ACCCCCCGTTCAGCCCGACCGCTGCGCCTTATCCGGTAACTATCGTCTTGAGTCCAACCCGGTAAGACAC
GACTTATCGCCACTGGCAGCAGCCACTGGTAACAGGATTAGCAGAGCGAGGTATGTAGGCGGTGCTACAG
AGTTCTTGAAGTGGTGGCCTAACTACGGCTACACTAGAAGGACAGTATTTGGTATCTGCGCTCTGCTGAA
GCCAGTTACCTTCGGAAAAAGAGTTGGTAGCTCTTGATCCGGCAAACAAACCACCGCTGGTAGCGGTGGT
TTTTTTGTTTGCAAGCAGCAGATTACGCGCAGAAAAAAAGGATCTCAAGAAGATCCTTTGATCTTTTCTA
CGGGGTCTGACGCTCAGTGGAACGAAAACTCACGTTAAGGGATTTTGGTCATGAGATTATCAAAAAGGAT
CTTCACCTAGATCCTTTTAAATTAAAAATGAAGTTTTAAATCAATCTAAAGTATATATGAGTAAACTTGG
TCTGACAGTTACCAATGCTTAATCAGTGAGGCACCTATCTCAGCGATCTGTCTATTTCGTTCATCCATAG
TTGCCTGACTCCCCGTCGTGTAGATAACTACGATACGGGAGGGCTTACCATCTGGCCCCAGTGCTGCAAT
GATACCGCGAGACCCACGCTCACCGGCTCCAGATTTATCAGCAATAAACCAGCCAGCCGGAAGGGCCGAG
CGCAGAAGTGGTCCTGCAACTTTATCCGCCTCCATCCAGTCTATTAATTGTTGCCGGGAAGCTAGAGTAA
GTAGTTCGCCAGTTAATAGTTTGCGCAACGTTGTTGCCATTGCTACAGGCATCGTGGTGTCACGCTCGTC
GTTTGGTATGGCTTCATTCAGCTCCGGTTCCCAACGATCAAGGCGAGTTACATGATCCCCCATGTTGTGC
AAAAAAGCGGTTAGCTCCTTCGGTCCTCCGATCGTTGTCAGAAGTAAGTTGGCCGCAGTGTTATCACTCA
TGGTTATGGCAGCACTGCATAATTCTCTTACTGTCATGCCATCCGTAAGATGCTTTTCTGTGACTGGTGA
GTACTCAACCAAGTCATTCTGAGAATAGTGTATGCGGCGACCGAGTTGCTCTTGCCCGGCGTCAATACGG
GATAATACCGCGCCACATAGCAGAACTTTAAAAGTGCTCATCATTGGAAAACGTTCTTCGGGGCGAAAAC
TCTCAAGGATCTTACCGCTGTTGAGATCCAGTTCGATGTAACCCACTCGTGCACCCAACTGATCTTCAGC
ATCTTTTACTTTCACCAGCGTTTCTGGGTGAGCAAAAACAGGAAGGCAAAATGCCGCAAAAAAGGGAATA
AGGGCGACACGGAAATGTTGAATACTCATACTCTTCCTTTTTCAATATTATTGAAGCATTTATCAGGGTT
ATTGTCTCATGAGCGGATACATATTTGAATGTATTTAGAAAAATAAACAAATAGGGGTTCCGCGCACATT
TCCCCGAAAAGTGCCACCTGACGTC
Features (pLannotate 1.2.2; 22 found; start..end, strand, type, name):
     36..80      -  misc_feature   bom (fragment): basis of mobility region from pBR322
    235..614     +  enhancer       CMV enhancer: human cytomegalovirus immediate early enhancer
    615..818     +  promoter       CMV promoter: human cytomegalovirus (CMV) immediate early promoter
    814..847     +  LTR            5' LTR (truncated) (fragment): truncated 5' long terminal repeat (LTR) from HIV-1
    863..881     +  promoter       T7 promoter: promoter for bacteriophage T7 RNA polymerase
    947..1384    +  CDS            Pkd1 (fragment): PKD1_MOUSE - Experimental evidence at protein level: Swiss-Prot protein existence level 1. Component of a heteromeric calcium-permeable ion channel formed by PKD1 and PKD2 that is activated by interaction between PKD1 and a Wnt family member, such as WNT3A and WNT9B. Both PKD1 and PKD2 are required for channel activity (By similarity). Involved in renal tubulogenesis (PubMed:24939912). Involved in fluid-flow mechanosensation by the primary cilium in renal epithelium (PubMed:12514735). Acts as a regulator of cilium length, together with PKD2 (PubMed:20096584). The dynamic control of cilium leng
   1406..1432    +  CDS            3xHA (fragment): three tandem HA epitope tags
   1511..1529    -  promoter       SP6 promoter: promoter for bacteriophage SP6 RNA polymerase
   1555..1779    +  polyA_signal   bGH poly(A) signal: bovine growth hormone polyadenylation signal
   1783..1804    +  promoter       SV40 promoter (fragment): SV40 enhancer and early promoter
   1825..2253    +  rep_origin     f1 ori (sequence partly withheld): f1 bacteriophage origin of replication; arrow indicates direction of (+) strand synthesis
   2267..2597    +  promoter       SV40 promoter: SV40 enhancer and early promoter
   2664..3455    +  CDS            neo: KKA2_KLEPN - Also known as kan, nptII. Experimental evidence at protein level: Swiss-Prot protein existence level 1. Resistance to kanamycin, neomycin, paromomycin, ribostamycin, butirosin and gentamicin B. From Klebsiella pneumoniae.
   3479..3637    +  CDS            ble (fragment): BLE_KLEPN - Experimental evidence at protein level: Swiss-Prot protein existence level 1. Binding protein with a strong affinity to the bleomycin family of antibiotics. Binds to CL990; an antimitotic-antibiotic compound. From Klebsiella pneumoniae.
   3632..3753    +  polyA_signal   SV40 poly(A) signal: SV40 polyadenylation signal
   3826..3842    -  protein_bind   lac operator: The lac repressor binds to the lac operator to inhibit transcription in E. coli. This inhibition can be relieved by adding lactose or isopropyl-β-D-thiogalactopyranoside (IPTG). lac repressor encoded by lacI
   3850..3880    -  promoter       lac promoter: promoter for the E. coli lac operon
   3895..3916    -  protein_bind   CAP binding site: CAP binding activates transcription in the presence of cAMP. E. coli catabolite activator protein
   3929..4021    -  CDS            lacI (fragment): lac repressor; lacI; The lac repressor binds to the lac operator to inhibit transcription in E. coli. This inhibition can be relieved by adding lactose or isopropyl-β-D-thiogalactopyranoside (IPTG).
   4204..4792    -  rep_origin     ori: high-copy-number ColE1/pMB1/pBR322/pUC origin of replication
   4963..5823    -  CDS            AmpR: β-lactamase; bla; confers resistance to ampicillin, carbenicillin, and related antibiotics
   5824..5928    -  promoter       AmpR promoter: bla
