>Addgene plasmid #108398 | pcDNA3-mPC1_4148-3HA | addgene full sequence | sequence record 208089 | Addgene NGS Result
GACGGATCGGGAGATCTCCCGATCCCCTATGGTGCACTCTCAGTACAATCTGCTCTGATGCCGCATAGTT
AAGCCAGTATCTGCTCCCTGCTTGTGTGTTGGAGGTCGCTGAGTAGTGCGCGAGCAAAATTTAAGCTACA
ACAAGGCAAGGCTTGACCGACAATTGCATGAAGAATCTGCTTAGGGTTAGGCGTTTTGCGCTGCTTCGCG
ATGTACGGGCCAGATATACGCGTTGACATTGATTATTGACTAGTTATTAATAGTAATCAATTACGGGGTC
ATTAGTTCATAGCCCATATATGGAGTTCCGCGTTACATAACTTACGGTAAATGGCCCGCCTGGCTGACCG
CCCAACGACCCCCGCCCATTGACGTCAATAATGACGTATGTTCCCATAGTAACGCCAATAGGGACTTTCC
ATTGACGTCAATGGGTGGAGTATTTACGGTAAACTGCCCACTTGGCAGTACATCAAGTGTATCATATGCC
AAGTACGCCCCCTATTGACGTCAATGACGGTAAATGGCCCGCCTGGCATTATGCCCAGTACATGACCTTA
TGGGACTTTCCTACTTGGCAGTACATCTACGTATTAGTCATCGCTATTACCATGGTGATGCGGTTTTGGC
AGTACATCAATGGGCGTGGATAGCGGTTTGACTCACGGGGATTTCCAAGTCTCCACCCCATTGACGTCAA
TGGGAGTTTGTTTTGGCACCAAAATCAACGGGACTTTCCAAAATGTCGTAACAACTCCGCCCCATTGACG
CAAATGGGCGGTAGGCGTGTACGGTGGGAGGTCTATATAAGCAGAGCTCTCTGGCTAACTAGAGAACCCA
CTGCTTACTGGCTTATCGAAATTAATACGACTCACTATAGGGAGACCCAAGCTTGGTACCGAGCTCGGAT
CCACTAGTAACGGCCGCCAGTGTGCTGGAATTCACGATGGATCCACTGCCTTCCCGCTCATCCAGGGGCT
CCAAGTCATCCCCAGTTGTGCTCCCACCTAGCTCAGGCTCAGAAGCTTCACACCCATCCACCTCGTCCAG
CCAACCAGACGGGCCGAGCGCCAGCTTAAGCCGCTCGACGCTGAAGCTGGAACCAGAGCCCTCTCGCCTC
CATGCTGTGTTTGAAAGTCTGCTTGTCCAGTTTGACCGACTCAACCAGGCCACAGAGGACGTCTACCAGC
TGGAGCAACAACTCCAGAGCCTTCAAGGCCATGGGCACAATGGACCTCCTTCCTCTCCCTCCCCTGGCTG
CTTCCCAGGCTCTCAGCCAGCTTTGCCCAGCCGCCTTTCTCGGGCCAGTCAGGGGCTGGATCAGACTGTA
GGCCCCAACAGGGTGTCCCTGTGGCCTAATAACAAGGTCCACCCCAGCAGCACTCTCGAGATCGATATGT
ACCCATACGATGTTCCAGATTACGCTGGCTATCCCTATGACGTCCCGGACTATGCAGGATATCCATATGA
CGTTCCAGATTACGCTTAATCTAGAGGGCCCTATTCTATAGTGTCACCTAAATGCTAGAGCTCGCTGATC
AGCCTCGACTGTGCCTTCTAGTTGCCAGCCATCTGTTGTTTGCCCCTCCCCCGTGCCTTCCTTGACCCTG
GAAGGTGCCACTCCCACTGTCCTTTCCTAATAAAATGAGGAAATTGCATCGCATTGTCTGAGTAGGTGTC
ATTCTATTCTGGGGGGTGGGGTGGGGCAGGACAGCAAGGGGGAGGATTGGGAAGACAATAGCAGGCATGC
TGGGGATGCGGTGGGCTCTATGGCTTCTGAGGCGGAAAGAACCAGCTGGGGCTCTAGGGGGTATCCCC
[124 nt withheld, positions 1819-1942]
C
[91 nt withheld, positions 1944-2034]
A
[49 nt withheld, positions 2036-2084]
CCTTTGACGTTGGAGTCCACGTTCTTT
[37 nt withheld, positions 2112-2148]
ACCCTATCTCGGTCTATTCTTTTGATTTATAAGGGATTTTGCCGATTTCGGCCTATTGGTTAAAAAATGA
GCTGATTTAACAAAAATTTAACGCGAATTAATTCTGTGGAATGTGTGTCAGTTAGGGTGTGGAAAGTCCC
CAGGCTCCCCAGCAGGCAGAAGTATGCAAAGCATGCATCTCAATTAGTCAGCAACCAGGTGTGGAAAGTC
CCCAGGCTCCCCAGCAGGCAGAAGTATGCAAAGCATGCATCTCAATTAGTCAGCAACCATAGTCCCGCCC
CTAACTCCGCCCATCCCGCCCCTAACTCCGCCCAGTTCCGCCCATTCTCCGCCCCATGGCTGACTAATTT
TTTTTATTTATGCAGAGGCCGAGGCCGCCTCTGCCTCTGAGCTATTCCAGAAGTAGTGAGGAGGCTTTTT
TGGAGGCCTAGGCTTTTGCAAAAAGCTCCCGGGAGCTTGTATATCCATTTTCGGATCTGATCAAGAGACA
GGATGAGGATCGTTTCGCATGATTGAACAAGATGGATTGCACGCAGGTTCTCCGGCCGCTTGGGTGGAGA
GGCTATTCGGCTATGACTGGGCACAACAGACAATCGGCTGCTCTGATGCCGCCGTGTTCCGGCTGTCAGC
GCAGGGGCGCCCGGTTCTTTTTGTCAAGACCGACCTGTCCGGTGCCCTGAATGAACTGCAGGACGAGGCA
GCGCGGCTATCGTGGCTGGCCACGACGGGCGTTCCTTGCGCAGCTGTGCTCGACGTTGTCACTGAAGCGG
GAAGGGACTGGCTGCTATTGGGCGAAGTGCCGGGGCAGGATCTCCTGTCATCTCACCTTGCTCCTGCCGA
GAAAGTATCCATCATGGCTGATGCAATGCGGCGGCTGCATACGCTTGATCCGGCTACCTGCCCATTCGAC
CACCAAGCGAAACATCGCATCGAGCGAGCACGTACTCGGATGGAAGCCGGTCTTGTCGATCAGGATGATC
TGGACGAAGAGCATCAGGGGCTCGCGCCAGCCGAACTGTTCGCCAGGCTCAAGGCGCGCATGCCCGACGG
CGAGGATCTCGTCGTGACCCATGGCGATGCCTGCTTGCCGAATATCATGGTGGAAAATGGCCGCTTTTCT
GGATTCATCGACTGTGGCCGGCTGGGTGTGGCGGACCGCTATCAGGACATAGCGTTGGCTACCCGTGATA
TTGCTGAAGAGCTTGGCGGCGAATGGGCTGACCGCTTCCTCGTGCTTTACGGTATCGCCGCTCCCGATTC
GCAGCGCATCGCCTTCTATCGCCTTCTTGACGAGTTCTTCTGAGCGGGACTCTGGGGTTCGAAATGACCG
ACCAAGCGACGCCCAACCTGCCATCACGAGATTTCGATTCCACCGCCGCCTTCTATGAAAGGTTGGGCTT
CGGAATCGTTTTCCGGGACGCCGGCTGGATGATCCTCCAGCGCGGGGATCTCATGCTGGAGTTCTTCGCC
CACCCCAACTTGTTTATTGCAGCTTATAATGGTTACAAATAAAGCAATAGCATCACAAATTTCACAAATA
AAGCATTTTTTTCACTGCATTCTAGTTGTGGTTTGTCCAAACTCATCAATGTATCTTATCATGTCTGTAT
ACCGTCGACCTCTAGCTAGAGCTTGGCGTAATCATGGTCATAGCTGTTTCCTGTGTGAAATTGTTATCCG
CTCACAATTCCACACAACATACGAGCCGGAAGCATAAAGTGTAAAGCCTGGGGTGCCTAATGAGTGAGCT
AACTCACATTAATTGCGTTGCGCTCACTGCCCGCTTTCCAGTCGGGAAACCTGTCGTGCCAGCTGCATTA
ATGAATCGGCCAACGCGCGGGGAGAGGCGGTTTGCGTATTGGGCGCTCTTCCGCTTCCTCGCTCACTGAC
TCGCTGCGCTCGGTCGTTCGGCTGCGGCGAGCGGTATCAGCTCACTCAAAGGCGGTAATACGGTTATCCA
CAGAATCAGGGGATAACGCAGGAAAGAACATGTGAGCAAAAGGCCAGCAAAAGGCCAGGAACCGTAAAAA
GGCCGCGTTGCTGGCGTTTTTCCATAGGCTCCGCCCCCCTGACGAGCATCACAAAAATCGACGCTCAAGT
CAGAGGTGGCGAAACCCGACAGGACTATAAAGATACCAGGCGTTTCCCCCTGGAAGCTCCCTCGTGCGCT
CTCCTGTTCCGACCCTGCCGCTTACCGGATACCTGTCCGCCTTTCTCCCTTCGGGAAGCGTGGCGCTTTC
TCATAGCTCACGCTGTAGGTATCTCAGTTCGGTGTAGGTCGTTCGCTCCAAGCTGGGCTGTGTGCACGAA
CCCCCCGTTCAGCCCGACCGCTGCGCCTTATCCGGTAACTATCGTCTTGAGTCCAACCCGGTAAGACACG
ACTTATCGCCACTGGCAGCAGCCACTGGTAACAGGATTAGCAGAGCGAGGTATGTAGGCGGTGCTACAGA
GTTCTTGAAGTGGTGGCCTAACTACGGCTACACTAGAAGAACAGTATTTGGTATCTGCGCTCTGCTGAAG
CCAGTTACCTTCGGAAAAAGAGTTGGTAGCTCTTGATCCGGCAAACAAACCACCGCTGGTAGCGGTGGTT
TTTTTGTTTGCAAGCAGCAGATTACGCGCAGAAAAAAAGGATCTCAAGAAGATCCTTTGATCTTTTCTAC
GGGGTCTGACGCTCAGTGGAACGAAAACTCACGTTAAGGGATTTTGGTCATGAGATTATCAAAAAGGATC
TTCACCTAGATCCTTTTAAATTAAAAATGAAGTTTTAAATCAATCTAAAGTATATATGAGTAAACTTGGT
CTGACAGTTACCAATGCTTAATCAGTGAGGCACCTATCTCAGCGATCTGTCTATTTCGTTCATCCATAGT
TGCCTGACTCCCCGTCGTGTAGATAACTACGATACGGGAGGGCTTACCATCTGGCCCCAGTGCTGCAATG
ATACCGCGAGACCCACGCTCACCGGCTCCAGATTTATCAGCAATAAACCAGCCAGCCGGAAGGGCCGAGC
GCAGAAGTGGTCCTGCAACTTTATCCGCCTCCATCCAGTCTATTAATTGTTGCCGGGAAGCTAGAGTAAG
TAGTTCGCCAGTTAATAGTTTGCGCAACGTTGTTGCCATTGCTACAGGCATCGTGGTGTCACGCTCGTCG
TTTGGTATGGCTTCATTCAGCTCCGGTTCCCAACGATCAAGGCGAGTTACATGATCCCCCATGTTGTGCA
AAAAAGCGGTTAGCTCCTTCGGTCCTCCGATCGTTGTCAGAAGTAAGTTGGCCGCAGTGTTATCACTCAT
GGTTATGGCAGCACTGCATAATTCTCTTACTGTCATGCCATCCGTAAGATGCTTTTCTGTGACTGGTGAG
TACTCAACCAAGTCATTCTGAGAATAGTGTATGCGGCGACCGAGTTGCTCTTGCCCGGCGTCAATACGGG
ATAATACCGCGCCACATAGCAGAACTTTAAAAGTGCTCATCATTGGAAAACGTTCTTCGGGGCGAAAACT
CTCAAGGATCTTACCGCTGTTGAGATCCAGTTCGATGTAACCCACTCGTGCACCCAACTGATCTTCAGCA
TCTTTTACTTTCACCAGCGTTTCTGGGTGAGCAAAAACAGGAAGGCAAAATGCCGCAAAAAAGGGAATAA
GGGCGACACGGAAATGTTGAATACTCATACTCTTCCTTTTTCAATATTATTGAAGCATTTATCAGGGTTA
TTGTCTCATGAGCGGATACATATTTGAATGTATTTAGAAAAATAAACAAATAGGGGTTCCGCGCACATTT
CCCCGAAAAGTGCCACCTGACGTC
Features (pLannotate 1.2.2; 22 found; start..end, strand, type, name):
     28..80      -  misc_feature   bom (fragment): basis of mobility region from pBR322
    235..614     +  enhancer       CMV enhancer: human cytomegalovirus immediate early enhancer
    615..818     +  promoter       CMV promoter: human cytomegalovirus (CMV) immediate early promoter
    814..847     +  LTR            5' LTR (truncated) (fragment): truncated 5' long terminal repeat (LTR) from HIV-1
    863..881     +  promoter       T7 promoter: promoter for bacteriophage T7 RNA polymerase
    947..1384    +  CDS            Pkd1 (fragment): PKD1_MOUSE - Experimental evidence at protein level: Swiss-Prot protein existence level 1. Component of a heteromeric calcium-permeable ion channel formed by PKD1 and PKD2 that is activated by interaction between PKD1 and a Wnt family member, such as WNT3A and WNT9B. Both PKD1 and PKD2 are required for channel activity (By similarity). Involved in renal tubulogenesis (PubMed:24939912). Involved in fluid-flow mechanosensation by the primary cilium in renal epithelium (PubMed:12514735). Acts as a regulator of cilium length, together with PKD2 (PubMed:20096584). The dynamic control of cilium leng
   1400..1426    +  CDS            3xHA (fragment): three tandem HA epitope tags
   1505..1523    -  promoter       SP6 promoter: promoter for bacteriophage SP6 RNA polymerase
   1549..1773    +  polyA_signal   bGH poly(A) signal: bovine growth hormone polyadenylation signal
   1777..1798    +  promoter       SV40 promoter (fragment): SV40 enhancer and early promoter
   1819..2247    +  rep_origin     f1 ori (sequence partly withheld): f1 bacteriophage origin of replication; arrow indicates direction of (+) strand synthesis
   2261..2590    +  promoter       SV40 promoter: SV40 enhancer and early promoter
   2657..3448    +  CDS            neo: KKA2_KLEPN - Also known as kan, nptII. Experimental evidence at protein level: Swiss-Prot protein existence level 1. Resistance to kanamycin, neomycin, paromomycin, ribostamycin, butirosin and gentamicin B. From Klebsiella pneumoniae.
   3472..3630    +  CDS            ble (fragment): BLE_KLEPN - Experimental evidence at protein level: Swiss-Prot protein existence level 1. Binding protein with a strong affinity to the bleomycin family of antibiotics. Binds to CL990; an antimitotic-antibiotic compound. From Klebsiella pneumoniae.
   3625..3746    +  polyA_signal   SV40 poly(A) signal: SV40 polyadenylation signal
   3819..3835    -  protein_bind   lac operator: The lac repressor binds to the lac operator to inhibit transcription in E. coli. This inhibition can be relieved by adding lactose or isopropyl-β-D-thiogalactopyranoside (IPTG). lac repressor encoded by lacI
   3843..3873    -  promoter       lac promoter: promoter for the E. coli lac operon
   3888..3909    -  protein_bind   CAP binding site: CAP binding activates transcription in the presence of cAMP. E. coli catabolite activator protein
   3922..4014    -  CDS            lacI (fragment): lac repressor; lacI; The lac repressor binds to the lac operator to inhibit transcription in E. coli. This inhibition can be relieved by adding lactose or isopropyl-β-D-thiogalactopyranoside (IPTG).
   4197..4785    -  rep_origin     ori: high-copy-number ColE1/pMB1/pBR322/pUC origin of replication
   4956..5816    -  CDS            AmpR: β-lactamase; bla; confers resistance to ampicillin, carbenicillin, and related antibiotics
   5817..5921    -  promoter       AmpR promoter: bla
