[The description below was written by a language model from this plasmid's Addgene catalogue record and pLannotate feature annotations shown in this document.]
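Description:
pcDNA3-mPC1_4148-3HA is a mammalian expression plasmid of about 6 kb, built on a modified pcDNA3.1 backbone, that expresses the C-terminal cytoplasmic tail of mouse polycystin-1 (Pkd1/PC1), residues 4148 to 4293. The 546 bp insert was cloned between EcoRI and XhoI sites, both retained. It is transcribed from the human CMV immediate-early enhancer and promoter and terminated by the bovine growth hormone polyadenylation signal. A triple HA epitope tag is fused to the C terminus of the fragment for detection by immunoblotting or immunofluorescence; the automated annotation picks up only part of this tag. The record notes a missense variant, R4237Q, corresponding to a known polymorphism. T7 and SP6 phage promoters flank the cloning region, as is usual for this vector family, and can serve for in vitro transcription or as sequencing primer sites.

In E. coli the plasmid is maintained at high copy number through a ColE1/pUC-type origin and selected with ampicillin via the β-lactamase gene; an f1 origin is also present. For stable selection in mammalian cells, an SV40 early promoter drives the neomycin phosphotransferase gene, conferring G418 resistance, followed by the SV40 polyadenylation signal. Short annotated fragments (HIV-1 LTR, ble, lacI, lac promoter/operator) appear to be backbone remnants or similarity hits rather than functional parts. The two sequence records, depositor and sequencing-derived, differ by only a few nucleotides and share the same feature layout. According to the associated publication title, the construct belongs to work on a polycystin-1 cleavage product that localises to the mitochondrial matrix and affects mitochondrial morphology and function when heterologously expressed.
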