Addgene plasmid #108398: pcDNA3-mPC1_4148-3HA
Purpose: Express cytoplasmic tail mouse PC1 from amino acid 4148 to 4293
Depositing lab: Gregory Germino. Depositing organization: National Institute of Diabetes & Digestive & Kidney Diseases (NIDDK). Publication: A cleavage product of Polycystin-1 is a mitochondrial matrix protein that affects mitochondria morphology and function when heterologously expressed. Lin CC, Kurashige M, Liu Y, Terabayashi T, Ishimoto Y, Wang T, Choudhary V, Hobbs R, Liu LK, Lee PH, Outeda P, Zhou F, Restifo NP, Watnick T, Kawano H, Horie S, Prinz W, Xu H, Menezes LF, Germino GG. Sci Rep. 2018 Feb 9;8(1):2743. doi: 10.1038/s41598-018-20856-6. PubMed 29426897.
Backbone
  Vector backbone: modified pcDNA3.1
  Backbone manufacturer: Invitrogen
  Vector type: Mammalian Expression
  Selectable markers: Neomycin (select with G418)
Growth in bacteria
  Bacterial resistance: Ampicillin, 100 μg/mL
  Growth temperature: 37°C
  Growth strain: DH5alpha
  Copy number: High Copy
Gene/Insert
  Gene/Insert name: Pkd1 (alt names: polycystin 1; PC1)
  Species: M. musculus (mouse)
  Insert size (bp): 546
  Mutation: variant ID rs13468401 missense variant R4237Q
  Entrez Gene: Pkd1 (a.k.a. PC1, mFLJ00285)
  Promoter: CMV
  Tag / fusion protein: 3HA (C terminal on insert)
  Cloning method: Restriction Enzyme; 5′ cloning site EcoRI (not destroyed); 3′ cloning site XhoI (not destroyed)
Terms and licenses: Academic/Nonprofit Terms; Industry Terms: Not Available to Industry
How to cite: pcDNA3-mPC1_4148-3HA was a gift from Gregory Germino (Addgene plasmid # 108398 ; http://n2t.net/addgene:108398 ; RRID:Addgene_108398)
